>Addgene plasmid #52052 | pTet-O-Nd1-puro | addgene full sequence | sequence record 202553 | Addgene NGS Result
GAATTCGCTAGCCACCATGACCAAATCATACAGCGAGAGCGGGCTGATGGGCGAGCCTCAGCCCCAAGGT
CCCCCAAGCTGGACAGATGAGTGTCTCAGTTCTCAGGACGAGGAACACGAGGCAGACAAGAAAGAGGACG
AGCTTGAAGCCATGAATGCAGAGGAGGACTCTCTGAGAAACGGGGGAGAGGAGGAGGAGGAAGATGAGGA
TCTAGAGGAAGAGGAGGAAGAAGAAGAGGAGGAGGAGGATCAAAAGCCCAAGAGACGGGGTCCCAAAAAG
AAAAAGATGACCAAGGCGCGCCTAGAACGTTTTAAATTAAGGCGCATGAAGGCCAACGCCCGCGAGCGGA
ACCGCATGCACGGGCTGAACGCGGCGCTGGACAACCTGCGCAAGGTGGTACCTTGCTACTCCAAGACCCA
GAAACTGTCTAAAATAGAGACACTGCGCTTGGCCAAGAACTACATCTGGGCTCTGTCAGAGATCCTGCGC
TCAGGCAAAAGCCCTGATCTGGTCTCCTTCGTACAGACGCTCTGCAAAGGTTTGTCCCAGCCCACTACCA
ATTTGGTCGCCGGCTGCCTGCAGCTCAACCCTCGGACTTTCTTGCCTGAGCAGAACCCGGACATGCCCCC
GCATCTGCCAACCGCCAGCGCTTCCTTCCCGGTGCATCCCTACTCCTACCAGTCCCCTGGACTGCCCAGC
CCGCCCTACGGCACCATGGACAGCTCCCACGTCTTCCACGTCAAGCCGCCGCCACACGCCTACAGCGCAG
CTCTGGAGCCCTTCTTTGAAAGCCCCCTAACTGACTGCACCAGCCCTTCCTTTGACGGACCCCTCAGCCC
GCCGCTCAGCATCAATGGCAACTTCTCTTTCAAACACGAACCATCCGCCGAGTTTGAAAAAAATTATGCC
TTTACCATGCACTACCCTGCAGCGACGCTGGCAGGGCCCCAAAGCCACGGATCAATCTTCTCTTCCGGTG
CCGCTGCCCCTCGCTGCGAGATCCCCATAGACAACATTATGTCTTTCGATAGCCATTCGCATCATGAGCG
AGTCATGAGTGCCCAGCTTAATGCCATCTTTCACGATACTAGAGAGGGCAGGGGAAGTCTTCTAACATGC
GGGGACGTGGAGGAAAATCCCGGCCCACTCGAGATGACCGAGTACAAGCCCACGGTGCGCCTCGCCACCC
GCGACGACGTCCCCAGGGCCGTACGCACCCTCGCCGCCGCGTTCGCCGACTACCCCGCCACGCGCCACAC
CGTCGATCCGGACCGCCACATCGAGCGGGTCACCGAGCTGCAAGAACTCTTCCTCACGCGCGTCGGGCTC
GACATCGGCAAGGTGTGGGTCGCGGACGACGGCGCCGCGGTGGCGGTCTGGACCACGCCGGAGAGCGTCG
AAGCGGGGGCGGTGTTCGCCGAGATCGGCCCGCGCATGGCCGAGTTGAGCGGTTCCCGGCTGGCCGCGCA
GCAACAGATGGAAGGCCTCCTGGCGCCGCACCGGCCCAAGGAGCCCGCGTGGTTCCTGGCCACCGTCGGC
GTCTCGCCCGACCACCAGGGCAAGGGTCTGGGCAGCGCCGTCGTGCTCCCCGGAGTGGAGGCGGCCGAGC
GCGCCGGGGTGCCCGCCTTCCTGGAGACCTCCGCGCCCCGCAACCTCCCCTTCTACGAGCGGCTCGGCTT
CACCGTCACCGCCGACGTCGAGGTGCCCGAAGGACCGCGCACCTGGTGCATGACCCGCAAGCCCGGTGCC
TGATTAATTAAGCTAGCTAATTCGATATCAAGCTTATCGATAATCAACCTCTGGATTACAAAATTTGTGA
AAGATTGACTGGTATTCTTAACTATGTTGCTCCTTTTACGCTATGTGGATACGCTGCTTTAATGCCTTTG
TATCATGCTATTGCTTCCCGTATGGCTTTCATTTTCTCCTCCTTGTATAAATCCTGGTTGCTGTCTCTTT
ATGAGGAGTTGTGGCCCGTTGTCAGGCAACGTGGCGTGGTGTGCACTGTGTTTGCTGACGCAACCCCCAC
TGGTTGGGGCATTGCCACCACCTGTCAGCTCCTTTCCGGGACTTTCGCTTTCCCCCTCCCTATTGCCACG
GCGGAACTCATCGCCGCCTGCCTTGCCCGCTGCTGGACAGGGGCTCGGCTGTTGGGCACTGACAATTCCG
TGGTGTTGTCGGGGAAATCATCGTCCTTTCCTTGGCTGCTCGCCTGTGTTGCCACCTGGATTCTGCGCGG
GACGTCCTTCTGCTACGTCCCTTCGGCCCTCAATCCAGCGGACCTTCCTTCCCGCGGCCTGCTGCCGGCT
CTGCGGCCTCTTCCGCGTCTTCGCCTTCGCCCTCAGACGAGTCGGATCTCCCTTTGGGCCGCCTCCCCGC
ATCGATACCGTCGACCTCGAGACCTAGAAAAACATGGAGCAATCACAAGTAGCAATACAGCAGCTACCAA
TGCTGATTGTGCCTGGCTAGAAGCACAAGAGGAGGAGGAGGTGGGTTTTCCAGTCACACCTCAGGTACCT
TTAAGACCAATGACTTACAAGGCAGCTGTAGATCTTAGCCACTTTTTAAAAGAAAAGGGGGGACTGGAAG
GGCTAATTCACTCCCAACGAAGACAAGATATCCTTGATCTGTGGATCTACCACACACAAGGCTACTTCCC
TGATTGGCAGAACTACACACCAGGGCCAGGGATCAGATATCCACTGACCTTTGGATGGTGCTACAAGCTA
GTACCAGTTGAGCAAGAGAAGGTAGAAGAAGCCAATGAAGGAGAGAACACCCGCTTGTTACACCCTGTGA
GCCTGCATGGGATGGATGACCCGGAGAGAGAAGTATTAGAGTGGAGGTTTGACAGCCGCCTAGCATTTCA
TCACATGGCCCGAGAGCTGCATCCGGACTGTACTGGGTCTCTCTGGTTAGACCAGATCTGAGCCTGGGAG
CTCTCTGGCTAACTAGGGAACCCACTGCTTAAGCCTCAATAAAGCTTGCCTTGAGTGCTTCAAGTAGTGT
GTGCCCGTCTGTTGTGTGACTCTGGTAACTAGAGATCCCTCAGACCCTTTTAGTCAGTGTGGAAAATCTC
TAGCAGGGCCCGTTTAAACCCGCTGATCAGCCTCGACTGTGCCTTCTAGTTGCCAGCCATCTGTTGTTTG
CCCCTCCCCCGTGCCTTCCTTGACCCTGGAAGGTGCCACTCCCACTGTCCTTTCCTAATAAAATGAGGAA
ATTGCATCGCATTGTCTGAGTAGGTGTCATTCTATTCTGGGGGGTGGGGTGGGGCAGGACAGCAAGGGGG
AGGATTGGGAAGACAATAGCAGGCATGCTGGGGATGCGGTGGGCTCTATGGCTTCTGAGGCGGAAAGAAC
CAGCTGGGGCTCTAGGGGGTATCCCC
[124 nt withheld, positions 3387-3510]
C
[91 nt withheld, positions 3512-3602]
A
[49 nt withheld, positions 3604-3652]
CCTTTGACGTTGGAGTCCACGTTCTTT
[37 nt withheld, positions 3680-3716]
ACCCTATCTCGGTCTATTCTTTTGATTTATAAGGGATTTTGCCGATTTCGGCCTATTGGTTAAAAAATGA
GCTGATTTAACAAAAATTTAACGCGAATTAATTCTGTGGAATGTGTGTCAGTTAGGGTGTGGAAAGTCCC
CAGGCTCCCCAGCAGGCAGAAGTATGCAAAGCATGCATCTCAATTAGTCAGCAACCAGGTGTGGAAAGTC
CCCAGGCTCCCCAGCAGGCAGAAGTATGCAAAGCATGCATCTCAATTAGTCAGCAACCATAGTCCCGCCC
CTAACTCCGCCCATCCCGCCCCTAACTCCGCCCAGTTCCGCCCATTCTCCGCCCCATGGCTGACTAATTT
TTTTTATTTATGCAGAGGCCGAGGCCGCCTCTGCCTCTGAGCTATTCCAGAAGTAGTGAGGAGGCTTTTT
TGGAGGCCTAGGCTTTTGCAAAAAGCTCCCGGGAGCTTGTATATCCATTTTCGGATCTGATCAGCACGTG
TTGACAATTAATCATCGGCATAGTATATCGGCATAGTATAATACGACAAGGTGAGGAACTAAACCATGGC
CAAGTTGACCAGTGCCGTTCCGGTGCTCACCGCGCGCGACGTCGCCGGAGCGGTCGAGTTCTGGACCGAC
CGGCTCGGGTTCTCCCGGGACTTCGTGGAGGACGACTTCGCCGGTGTGGTCCGGGACGACGTGACCCTGT
TCATCAGCGCGGTCCAGGACCAGGTGGTGCCGGACAACACCCTGGCCTGGGTGTGGGTGCGCGGCCTGGA
CGAGCTGTACGCCGAGTGGTCGGAGGTCGTGTCCACGAACTTCCGGGACGCCTCCGGGCCGGCCATGACC
GAGATCGGCGAGCAGCCGTGGGGGCGGGAGTTCGCCCTGCGCGACCCGGCCGGCAACTGCGTGCACTTCG
TGGCCGAGGAGCAGGACTGACACGTGCTACGAGATTTCGATTCCACCGCCGCCTTCTATGAAAGGTTGGG
CTTCGGAATCGTTTTCCGGGACGCCGGCTGGATGATCCTCCAGCGCGGGGATCTCATGCTGGAGTTCTTC
GCCCACCCCAACTTGTTTATTGCAGCTTATAATGGTTACAAATAAAGCAATAGCATCACAAATTTCACAA
ATAAAGCATTTTTTTCACTGCATTCTAGTTGTGGTTTGTCCAAACTCATCAATGTATCTTATCATGTCTG
TATACCGTCGACCTCTAGCTAGAGCTTGGCGTAATCATGGTCATAGCTGTTTCCTGTGTGAAATTGTTAT
CCGCTCACAATTCCACACAACATACGAGCCGGAAGCATAAAGTGTAAAGCCTGGGGTGCCTAATGAGTGA
GCTAACTCACATTAATTGCGTTGCGCTCACTGCCCGCTTTCCAGTCGGGAAACCTGTCGTGCCAGCTGCA
TTAATGAATCGGCCAACGCGCGGGGAGAGGCGGTTTGCGTATTGGGCGCTCTTCCGCTTCCTCGCTCACT
GACTCGCTGCGCTCGGTCGTTCGGCTGCGGCGAGCGGTATCAGCTCACTCAAAGGCGGTAATACGGTTAT
CCACAGAATCAGGGGATAACGCAGGAAAGAACATGTGAGCAAAAGGCCAGCAAAAGGCCAGGAACCGTAA
AAAGGCCGCGTTGCTGGCGTTTTTCCATAGGCTCCGCCCCCCTGACGAGCATCACAAAAATCGACGCTCA
AGTCAGAGGTGGCGAAACCCGACAGGACTATAAAGATACCAGGCGTTTCCCCCTGGAAGCTCCCTCGTGC
GCTCTCCTGTTCCGACCCTGCCGCTTACCGGATACCTGTCCGCCTTTCTCCCTTCGGGAAGCGTGGCGCT
TTCTCATAGCTCACGCTGTAGGTATCTCAGTTCGGTGTAGGTCGTTCGCTCCAAGCTGGGCTGTGTGCAC
GAACCCCCCGTTCAGCCCGACCGCTGCGCCTTATCCGGTAACTATCGTCTTGAGTCCAACCCGGTAAGAC
ACGACTTATCGCCACTGGCAGCAGCCACTGGTAACAGGATTAGCAGAGCGAGGTATGTAGGCGGTGCTAC
AGAGTTCTTGAAGTGGTGGCCTAACTACGGCTACACTAGAAGAACAGTATTTGGTATCTGCGCTCTGCTG
AAGCCAGTTACCTTCGGAAAAAGAGTTGGTAGCTCTTGATCCGGCAAACAAACCACCGCTGGTAGCGGTG
GTTTTTTTGTTTGCAAGCAGCAGATTACGCGCAGAAAAAAAGGATCTCAAGAAGATCCTTTGATCTTTTC
TACGGGGTCTGACGCTCAGTGGAACGAAAACTCACGTTAAGGGATTTTGGTCATGAGATTATCAAAAAGG
ATCTTCACCTAGATCCTTTTAAATTAAAAATGAAGTTTTAAATCAATCTAAAGTATATATGAGTAAACTT
GGTCTGACAGTTACCAATGCTTAATCAGTGAGGCACCTATCTCAGCGATCTGTCTATTTCGTTCATCCAT
AGTTGCCTGACTCCCCGTCGTGTAGATAACTACGATACGGGAGGGCTTACCATCTGGCCCCAGTGCTGCA
ATGATACCGCGAGACCCACGCTCACCGGCTCCAGATTTATCAGCAATAAACCAGCCAGCCGGAAGGGCCG
AGCGCAGAAGTGGTCCTGCAACTTTATCCGCCTCCATCCAGTCTATTAATTGTTGCCGGGAAGCTAGAGT
AAGTAGTTCGCCAGTTAATAGTTTGCGCAACGTTGTTGCCATTGCTACAGGCATCGTGGTGTCACGCTCG
TCGTTTGGTATGGCTTCATTCAGCTCCGGTTCCCAACGATCAAGGCGAGTTACATGATCCCCCATGTTGT
GCAAAAAAGCGGTTAGCTCCTTCGGTCCTCCGATCGTTGTCAGAAGTAAGTTGGCCGCAGTGTTATCACT
CATGGTTATGGCAGCACTGCATAATTCTCTTACTGTCATGCCATCCGTAAGATGCTTTTCTGTGACTGGT
GAGTACTCAACCAAGTCATTCTGAGAATAGTGTATGCGGCGACCGAGTTGCTCTTGCCCGGCGTCAATAC
GGGATAATACCGCGCCACATAGCAGAACTTTAAAAGTGCTCATCATTGGAAAACGTTCTTCGGGGCGAAA
ACTCTCAAGGATCTTACCGCTGTTGAGATCCAGTTCGATGTAACCCACTCGTGCACCCAACTGATCTTCA
GCATCTTTTACTTTCACCAGCGTTTCTGGGTGAGCAAAAACAGGAAGGCAAAATGCCGCAAAAAAGGGAA
TAAGGGCGACACGGAAATGTTGAATACTCATACTCTTCCTTTTTCAATATTATTGAAGCATTTATCAGGG
TTATTGTCTCATGAGCGGATACATATTTGAATGTATTTAGAAAAATAAACAAATAGGGGTTCCGCGCACA
TTTCCCCGAAAAGTGCCACCTGACGTCGACGGATCGGGAGATCTCCCGATCCCCTATGGTGCACTCTCAG
TACAATCTGCTCTGATGCCGCATAGTTAAGCCAGTATCTGCTCCCTGCTTGTGTGTTGGAGGTCGCTGAG
TAGTGCGCGAGCAAAATTTAAGCTACAACAAGGCAAGGCTTGACCGACAATTGCATGAAGAATCTGCTTA
GGGTTAGGCGTTTTGCGCTGCTTCGCGATGTACGGGCCAGATATACGCGTTGACATTGATTATTGACTAG
TTATTAATAGTAATCAATTACGGGGTCATTAGTTCATAGCCCATATATGGAGTTCCGCGTTACATAACTT
ACGGTAAATGGCCCGCCTGGCTGACCGCCCAACGACCCCCGCCCATTGACGTCAATAATGACGTATGTTC
CCATAGTAACGCCAATAGGGACTTTCCATTGACGTCAATGGGTGGAGTATTTACGGTAAACTGCCCACTT
GGCAGTACATCAAGTGTATCATATGCCAAGTACGCCCCCTATTGACGTCAATGACGGTAAATGGCCCGCC
TGGCATTATGCCCAGTACATGACCTTATGGGACTTTCCTACTTGGCAGTACATCTACGTATTAGTCATCG
CTATTACCATGGTGATGCGGTTTTGGCAGTACATCAATGGGCGTGGATAGCGGTTTGACTCACGGGGATT
TCCAAGTCTCCACCCCATTGACGTCAATGGGAGTTTGTTTTGGCACCAAAATCAACGGGACTTTCCAAAA
TGTCGTAACAACTCCGCCCCATTGACGCAAATGGGCGGTAGGCGTGTACGGTGGGAGGTCTATATAAGCA
GCGCGTTTTGCCTGTACTGGGTCTCTCTGGTTAGACCAGATCTGAGCCTGGGAGCTCTCTGGCTAACTAG
GGAACCCACTGCTTAAGCCTCAATAAAGCTTGCCTTGAGTGCTTCAAGTAGTGTGTGCCCGTCTGTTGTG
TGACTCTGGTAACTAGAGATCCCTCAGACCCTTTTAGTCAGTGTGGAAAATCTCTAGCAGTGGCGCCCGA
ACAGGGACTTGAAAGCGAAAGGGAAACCAGAGGAGCTCTCTCGACGCAGGACTCGGCTTGCTGAAGCGCG
CACGGCAAGAGGCGAGGGGCGGCGACTGGTGAGTACGCCAAAAATTTTGACTAGCGGAGGCTAGAAGGAG
AGAGATGGGTGCGAGAGCGTCAGTATTAAGCGGGGGAGAATTAGATCGCGATGGGAAAAAATTCGGTTAA
GGCCAGGGGGAAAGAAAAAATATAAATTAAAACATATAGTATGGGCAAGCAGGGAGCTAGAACGATTCGC
AGTTAATCCTGGCCTGTTAGAAACATCAGAAGGCTGTAGACAAATACTGGGACAGCTACAACCATCCCTT
CAGACAGGATCAGAAGAACTTAGATCATTATATAATACAGTAGCAACCCTCTATTGTGTGCATCAAAGGA
TAGAGATAAAAGACACCAAGGAAGCTTTAGACAAGATAGAGGAAGAGCAAAACAAAAGTAAGACCACCGC
ACAGCAAGCGGCCGCTGATCTTCAGACCTGGAGGAGGAGATATGAGGGACAATTGGAGAAGTGAATTATA
TAAATATAAAGTAGTAAAAATTGAACCATTAGGAGTAGCACCCACCAAGGCAAAGAGAAGAGTGGTGCAG
AGAGAAAAAAGAGCAGTGGGAATAGGAGCTTTGTTCCTTGGGTTCTTGGGAGCAGCAGGAAGCACTATGG
GCGCAGCGTCAATGACGCTGACGGTACAGGCCAGACAATTATTGTCTGGTATAGTGCAGCAGCAGAACAA
TTTGCTGAGGGCTATTGAGGCGCAACAGCATCTGTTGCAACTCACAGTCTGGGGCATCAAGCAGCTCCAG
GCAAGAATCCTGGCTGTGGAAAGATACCTAAAGGATCAACAGCTCCTGGGGATTTGGGGTTGCTCTGGAA
AACTCATTTGCACCACTGCTGTGCCTTGGAATGCTAGTTGGAGTAATAAATCTCTGGAACAGATTTGGAA
TCACACGACCTGGATGGAGTGGGACAGAGAAATTAACAATTACACAAGCTTAATACACTCCTTAATTGAA
GAATCGCAAAACCAGCAAGAAAAGAATGAACAAGAATTATTGGAATTAGATAAATGGGCAAGTTTGTGGA
ATTGGTTTAACATAACAAATTGGCTGTGGTATATAAAATTATTCATAATGATAGTAGGAGGCTTGGTAGG
TTTAAGAATAGTTTTTGCTGTACTTTCTATAGTGAATAGAGTTAGGCAGGGATATTCACCATTATCGTTT
CAGACCCACCTCCCAACCCCGAGGGGACCCGACAGGCCCGAAGGAATAGAAGAAGAAGGTGGAGAGAGAG
ACAGAGACAGATCCATTCGATTAGTGAACGGATCGGCACTGCGTGCGCCAATTCTGCAGACAAATGGCAG
TATTCATCCACAATTTTAAAAGAAAAGGGGGGATTGGGGGGTACAGTGCAGGGGAAAGAATAGTAGACAT
AATAGCAACAGACATACAAACTAAAGAATTACAAAAACAAATTACAAAAATTCAAAATTTTCGGGTTTAT
TACAGGGACAGCAGAGATCCAGTTTGGTTAGATCTCGAGTTTACCACTCCCTATCAGTGATAGAGAAAAG
TGAAAGTCGAGTTTACCACTCCCTATCAGTGATAGAGAAAAGTGAAAGTCGAGTTTACCACTCCCTATCA
GTGATAGAGAAAAGTGAAAGTCGAGTTTACCACTCCCTATCAGTGATAGAGAAAAGTGAAAGTCGAGTTT
ACCACTCCCTATCAGTGATAGAGAAAAGTGAAAGTCGAGTTTACCACTCCCTATCAGTGATAGAGAAAAG
TGAAAGTCGAGTTTACCACTCCCTATCAGTGATAGAGAAAAGTGAAAGTCGAGCTCGGTACCCGGGTCGA
GGTAGGCGTGTACGGTGGGAGGCCTATATAAGCAGAGCTCGTTTAGTGAACCGTCAGATCGCCTGGAGAC
GCCATCCACGCTGTTTTGACCTCCATAGAAGACACCGGGACCGATCCAGCCTCCGCGGCCCC
Features (pLannotate 1.2.2; 34 found; start..end, strand, type, name):
     17..1087    +  CDS            Neurod1: NDF1_MOUSE - Also known as Neurod. Experimental evidence at protein level: Swiss-Prot protein existence level 1. Acts as a transcriptional activator: mediates transcriptional activation by binding to E box-containing promoter consensus core sequences 5'-CANNTG-3'. Associates with the p300/CBP transcription coactivator complex to stimulate transcription of the secretin gene as well as the gene encoding the cyclin-dependent kinase inhibitor CDKN1A. Contributes to the regulation of several cell differentiation pathways, like those that promote the formation of early retinal ganglion cells, inner
   1094..1146    +  CDS            T2A (fragment): 2A peptide from Thosea asigna virus capsid protein Eukaryotic ribosomes fail to insert a peptide bond between the Gly and Pro residues, yielding separate polypeptides.
   1154..1753    +  CDS            PuroR: puromycin N-acetyltransferase; pac from Streptomyces alboniger; confers resistance to puromycin
   1769..1792    +  misc_feature   MCS (fragment): pBluescript multiple cloning site
   1792..2380    +  misc_feature   WPRE: woodchuck hepatitis virus posttranscriptional regulatory element
   2317..2898    +  CDS            nef (fragment): NEF_HV1H2 - Experimental evidence at protein level: Swiss-Prot protein existence level 1. Extracellular Nef protein targets CD4(+) T-lymphocytes for apoptosis by interacting with CXCR4 surface receptors. From Human immunodeficiency virus type 1 group M subtype B (isolate HXB2) (HIV-1).
   2905..3085    +  LTR            5' LTR (truncated): truncated 5' long terminal repeat (LTR) from HIV-1
   3117..3341    +  polyA_signal   bGH poly(A) signal: bovine growth hormone polyadenylation signal
   3345..3366    +  promoter       SV40 promoter (fragment): SV40 enhancer and early promoter
   3387..3815    +  rep_origin     f1 ori (sequence partly withheld): f1 bacteriophage origin of replication; arrow indicates direction of (+) strand synthesis
   3829..4158    +  promoter       SV40 promoter: SV40 enhancer and early promoter
   4206..4253    +  promoter       EM7 promoter: synthetic bacterial promoter&nbsp
   4272..4646    +  CDS            BleoR: antibiotic-binding protein; Sh ble from Streptoalloteichus hindustanus; confers resistance to bleomycin, phleomycin, and Zeocin™
   4656..4781    +  CDS            ble (fragment): BLE_KLEPN - Experimental evidence at protein level: Swiss-Prot protein existence level 1. Binding protein with a strong affinity to the bleomycin family of antibiotics. Binds to CL990; an antimitotic-antibiotic compound. From Klebsiella pneumoniae.
   4776..4897    +  polyA_signal   SV40 poly(A) signal: SV40 polyadenylation signal
   4970..4986    -  protein_bind   lac operator: The lac repressor binds to the lac operator to inhibit transcription in E. coli. This inhibition can be relieved by adding lactose or isopropyl-β-D-thiogalactopyranoside (IPTG). lac repressor encoded by lacI
   4994..5024    -  promoter       lac promoter: promoter for the E. coli lac operon
   5039..5060    -  protein_bind   CAP binding site: CAP binding activates transcription in the presence of cAMP. E. coli catabolite activator protein
   5073..5165    -  CDS            lacI (fragment): lac repressor; lacI; The lac repressor binds to the lac operator to inhibit transcription in E. coli. This inhibition can be relieved by adding lactose or isopropyl-β-D-thiogalactopyranoside (IPTG).
   5348..5936    -  rep_origin     ori: high-copy-number ColE1/pMB1/pBR322/pUC origin of replication
   6107..6967    -  CDS            AmpR: β-lactamase; bla; confers resistance to ampicillin, carbenicillin, and related antibiotics
   6968..7072    -  promoter       AmpR promoter: bla
   7131..7183    -  misc_feature   bom (fragment): basis of mobility region from pBR322
   7338..7717    +  enhancer       CMV enhancer: human cytomegalovirus immediate early enhancer
   7718..7917    +  promoter       CMV promoter: human cytomegalovirus (CMV) immediate early promoter
   7935..8115    +  LTR            5' LTR (truncated): truncated 5' long terminal repeat (LTR) from HIV-1
   8162..8287    +  misc_feature   HIV-1 Ψ: packaging signal of human immunodeficiency virus type 1
   8271..8634    +  CDS            HIV-1 gag (fragment): gag protein from human immunodeficiency virus 1; gag
   8780..9013    +  misc_feature   RRE: The Rev response element (RRE) of HIV-1 allows for Rev-dependent mRNA export from the nucleus to the cytoplasm.
   9390..9490    +  CDS            Rev (fragment): human immunodeficiency virus 1 (HIV-1) Rev protein; rev; enhances nuclear export of unspliced and incompletely spliced viral mRNAs
   9540..9657    +  misc_feature   cPPT/CTS: central polypurine tract and central termination sequence of HIV-1
   9714..9984    +  protein_bind   tetracycline response element: contains seven copies of the tetracycline operator tetO tetracycline repressor TetR
   9995..10012   +  misc_feature   MCS (fragment): pUC18/19 multiple cloning site
  10017..10055   +  promoter       minimal CMV promoter: human cytomegalovirus (CMV) immediate early promoter
