[The description below was written by a language model from this plasmid's Addgene catalogue record and pLannotate feature annotations shown in this document.]
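Description:
pTet-O-Nd1-puro is a lentiviral transfer plasmid built on the Tet-O-FUW backbone for doxycycline-inducible expression of mouse Neurod1 in mammalian cells. It is about 10.1 kb and is propagated in E. coli through a high-copy ColE1/pUC-type origin with ampicillin selection. The backbone also carries an f1 origin and an SV40/EM7-driven bleomycin/Zeocin resistance cassette that lies outside the viral genome. The viral portion has a third-generation-style layout. A CMV enhancer/promoter is fused to a truncated HIV-1 5' LTR and drives genomic RNA production in packaging cells. This is followed by the Ψ packaging signal with a partial gag sequence, the RRE for Rev-dependent nuclear export, and the cPPT/CTS. Downstream of the cargo sit a WPRE, which enhances transcript expression, a truncated 3' LTR and a bGH polyadenylation signal.

The payload is controlled by a tetracycline response element with seven tetO copies joined to a minimal CMV promoter. Transcription therefore requires a reverse tetracycline transactivator, which this plasmid does not encode and must be supplied separately, together with inducer. The single open reading frame encodes Neurod1, a bHLH transcriptional activator that binds E-box motifs, linked by a T2A ribosome-skipping peptide to puromycin N-acetyltransferase. The two proteins are made separately from one transcript, so puromycin resistance reports on induced transgene expression and allows enrichment of expressing cells. The depositor notes a minor two-residue change in the T2A region that does not affect Neurod1 or the puromycin cassette. The associated publication concerns rapid single-step induction of functional neurons from human pluripotent stem cells, which is consistent with use as a neuronal-induction factor.
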