Addgene plasmid #52052: pTet-O-Nd1-puro
Purpose: Expresses Nd1 and puromycin resistent gene under control of TetON promoter
Depositing lab: Marius Wernig. Depositing organization: Stanford University. Publication: Rapid single-step induction of functional neurons from human pluripotent stem cells. Zhang Y, Pak C, Han Y, Ahlenius H, Zhang Z, Chanda S, Marro S, Patzke C, Acuna C, Covy J, Xu W, Yang N, Danko T, Chen L, Wernig M, Sudhof TC. Neuron. 2013 Jun 5;78(5):785-98. doi: 10.1016/j.neuron.2013.05.029. PubMed 23764284.
Backbone
  Vector backbone: Tet-O-FUW
  Backbone size w/o insert (bp): 7745
  Total vector size (bp): 10140
  Vector type: Mammalian Expression, Lentiviral
  Selectable markers: Puromycin
Growth in bacteria
  Bacterial resistance: Ampicillin, 100 μg/mL
  Growth temperature: 37°C
  Growth strain: Stbl3
  Copy number: High Copy
Gene/Insert
  Gene/Insert name: Neurod1
  Species: M. musculus (mouse)
  Insert size (bp): 1071
  GenBank ID: NM_010894.2
  Entrez Gene: Neurod1 (a.k.a. BETA2, BHF-1, Nd1, Neurod, bHLHa3)
  Promoter: tet-on
  Tag / fusion protein: T2A-and puromycin resistant cassette (C terminal on insert)
  Cloning method: Restriction Enzyme; 5′ cloning site EcoRI (not destroyed); 3′ cloning site EcorR1 (not destroyed)
  Sequencing primers: 5′ LNCX; 3′ WPRE-R
Terms and licenses: Academic/Nonprofit Terms; Industry Terms: Not Available to Industry
Depositor comments: Addgene's quality control sequence shows that there is a minor change in the T2A region, EF to TR; Nd1 itself or the Puro cassette are not affected.
How to cite: pTet-O-Nd1-puro was a gift from Marius Wernig (Addgene plasmid # 52052 ; http://n2t.net/addgene:52052 ; RRID:Addgene_52052)
