>Addgene plasmid #52052 | pTet-O-Nd1-puro | addgene partial sequence | sequence record 81615 | LNCX 5'-AGCTCGTTTAGTGAACCGTCAGATC-3'
TTTTGACCTCCATAGAAGACACCGGGACCGATCCAGCCTCCGCGGCCCCGAATTCGCTAGCCACCATGAC
CAAATCATACAGCGAGAGCGGGCTGATGGGCGAGCCTCAGCCCCAAGGTCCCCCAAGCTGGACAGATGAG
TGTCTCAGTTCTCAGGACGAGGAACACGAGGCAGACAAGAAAGAGGACGAGCTTGAAGCCATGAATGCAG
AGGAGGACTCTCTGAGAAACGGGGGAGAGGAGGAGGAGGAAGATGAGGATCTAGAGGAAGAGGAGGAAGA
AGAAGAGGAGGAGGAGGATCAAAAGCCCAAGAGACGGGGTCCCAAAAAGAAAAAGATGACCAAGGCGCGC
CTAGAACGTTTTAAATTAAGGCGCATGAAGGCCAACGCCCGCGAGCGGAACCGCATGCACGGGCTGAACG
CGGCGCTGGACAACCTGCGCAAGGTGGTACCTTGCTACTCCAAGACCCAGAAACTGTCTAAAATAGAGAC
ACTGCGCTTGGCCAAGAACTACATCTGGGCTCTGTCAGAGATCCTGCGCTCAGGCAAAAGCCCTGATCTG
GTCTCCTTCGTACAGACGCTCTGCAAAGGTTTGTCCCAGCCCACTACCAATTTGGTCGCCGGCTGCCTGC
AGCTCAACCCTCGGACTTTCTTGCCTGAGCAGAACCCGGACATGCCCCCGCATCTGCCAACCGCCAGCGC
TTCCTTCCCGGTGCATCCCTACTCCTACCAGTCCCCTGGACTGCCCAGCCCGCCCTACGGCACCATGGAC
AGCTCCCACGTCTTCCACGTCAAGCCGCCGCCACACGCCTACAGCGCAGCTCTGGAGCCCTTCTTTGAAA
GCCCCCTAACTGACTGCACCAGCCCTTCCTTTGACGGACCCCTCAGCCCGCCGCTCAGCATCAATGGCAA
CTTCTCTTTCAAACACGAACCATCCGCCGAGTTTGAAAAAAATTATGCCTTTACCATGCACTACCCTGCA
GCGACGCTGGCAGGGC
