>Addgene plasmid #52052 | pTet-O-Nd1-puro | addgene partial sequence | sequence record 81617 | WPRE-R 5'-CATAGCGTAAAAGGAGCAACA-3'
AATTTTGTAATCCAGAGGTTGATTATCGATAAGCTTGATATCGAATTAGCTAGCTTAATTAATCAGGCAC
CGGGCTTGCGGGTCATGCACCAGGTGCGCGGTCCTTCGGGCACCTCGACGTCGGCGGTGACGGTGAAGCC
GAGCCGCTCGTAGAAGGGGAGGTTGCGGGGCGCGGAGGTCTCCAGGAAGGCGGGCACCCCGGCGCGCTCG
GCCGCCTCCACTCCGGGGAGCACGACGGCGCTGCCCAGACCCTTGCCCTGGTGGTCGGGCGAGACGCCGA
CGGTGGCCAGGAACCACGCGGGCTCCTTGGGCCGGTGCGGCGCCAGGAGGCCTTCCATCTGTTGCTGCGC
GGCCAGCCGGGAACCGCTCAACTCGGCCATGCGCGGGCCGATCTCGGCGAACACCGCCCCCGCTTCGACG
CTCTCCGGCGTGGTCCAGACCGCCACCGCGGCGCCGTCGTCCGCGACCCACACCTTGCCGATGTCGAGCC
CGACGCGCGTGAGGAAGAGTTCTTGCAGCTCGGTGACCCGCTCGATGTGGCGGTCCGGATCGACGGTGTG
GCGCGTGGCGGGGTAGTCGGCGAACGCGGCGGCGAGGGTGCGTACGGCCCTGGGGACGTCGTCGCGGGTG
GCGAGGCGCACCGTGGGCTTGTACTCGGTCATCTCGAGTGGGCCGGGATTTTCCTCCACGTCCCCGCATG
TTAGAAGACTTCCCCTGCCCTCTCTAGTATCGTGAAAGATGGCATTAAGCTGGGCACTCATGACTCGCTC
ATGATGCGAATGGCTATCGAAAGACATAATGTTGTCTATGGGGATCTCGCAGCGAGGGGCAGCGGCACCG
GAAGAGAAGATTGATCCGTGGCTTTGGGGCCCTGCCAGCGTCGCTGCAGGGTAGTGCATGGTAAAGGCAT
AATTT
